Addgene plasmid #92251: pMCh-466
Purpose: Plasmid for expression of GST-tagged human TNRC6C CED in mammalian cells
Depositing lab: Marina Chekulaeva & Witold Filipowicz. Depositing organization: Friedrich Miescher Institute for Biomedical Research. Publication: miRNA repression involves GW182-mediated recruitment of CCR4-NOT through conserved W-containing motifs. Chekulaeva M, Mathys H, Zipprich JT, Attig J, Colic M, Parker R, Filipowicz W. Nat Struct Mol Biol. 2011 Oct 7;18(11):1218-26. doi: 10.1038/nsmb.2166. PubMed 21984184.
Backbone
  Vector backbone: pEBG
  Backbone manufacturer: Addgene 22227
  Backbone size w/o insert (bp): 5996
  Total vector size (bp): 6965
  Vector type: Mammalian Expression
Growth in bacteria
  Bacterial resistance: Ampicillin, 100 μg/mL
  Growth temperature: 37°C
  Growth strain: DH5alpha
  Copy number: High Copy
Gene/Insert
  Gene/Insert name: TNRC6C CED
  Species: H. sapiens (human)
  Insert size (bp): 969
  Mutation: C-terminal effector domain (CED): aa 1369-1690
  GenBank ID: NM_001142640.1
  Entrez Gene: TNRC6C
  Promoter: EF1A
  Tag / fusion protein: GST (N terminal on backbone)
  Cloning method: Unknown
  Sequencing primers: 5′ atagcatggcctttgcaggg; 3′ ACAGGGATTTCTTGTCTCCCAC
Terms and licenses: Academic/Nonprofit Terms; Industry Terms: Not Available to Industry
How to cite: pMCh-466 was a gift from Marina Chekulaeva & Witold Filipowicz (Addgene plasmid # 92251 ; http://n2t.net/addgene:92251 ; RRID:Addgene_92251)
