[The description below was written by a language model from this plasmid's Addgene catalogue record and pLannotate feature annotations shown in this document.]
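Description:
pMCh-466 is a mammalian expression plasmid of about 7 kb built on the pEBG backbone, designed to produce a GST-tagged fragment of human TNRC6C in transfected cells. It is maintained in E. coli at high copy through a ColE1/pUC-type origin and selected with ampicillin via the β-lactamase gene and its native promoter. The backbone also carries an f1 phage origin and several cloning-vector remnants (lac promoter/operator, CAP site, and fragments of lacI, lacZα, rop and bom) that play no role in expression of the payload. No mammalian selection marker is annotated. An SV40 early promoter region and a short small t antigen fragment sit just upstream of the expression cassette, but the record does not say what function they serve here.

The expression cassette is driven by the strong constitutive human EF-1α promoter. This is followed by the Schistosoma japonicum glutathione S-transferase coding sequence, supplied by the backbone as an N-terminal tag, fused to the 969 bp insert encoding the C-terminal effector domain (CED, residues 1369–1690) of TNRC6C. A G-CSF stem-loop destabilising element is annotated downstream of the coding region, probably as part of the vector's 3′ untranslated sequence.

TNRC6C is a GW182-family scaffold protein that associates with Argonaute proteins on miRNA-targeted mRNAs and recruits the CCR4-NOT and PAN deadenylase complexes. The GST fusion allows the isolated silencing domain to be captured on glutathione resin. This fits the associated study of how W-containing motifs in GW182 proteins recruit CCR4-NOT, where such a construct would suit pull-downs of interacting factors from mammalian cell lysates.
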