Features (pLannotate 1.2.2; 18 found; start..end, strand, type, name):
    541..633     -  ncRNA          G-CSF SLDE: Accession: RF00183 - G-CSF factor stem-loop destabilising element (SLDE)
    684..1682    -  CDS            TNRC6C (fragment): TNR6C_HUMAN - Also known as KIAA1582. Experimental evidence at protein level: Swiss-Prot protein existence level 1. Plays a role in RNA-mediated gene silencing by micro-RNAs (miRNAs). Required for miRNA-dependent translational repression of complementary mRNAs by argonaute family proteins. As scaffoldng protein associates with argonaute proteins bound to partially complementary mRNAs and simultaneously can recruit CCR4-NOT and PAN deadenylase complexes. From Homo sapiens (Human).
   1673..2323    -  CDS            GST: glutathione S-transferase from Schistosoma japonicum
   2379..3557    -  promoter       EF-1α promoter: strong constitutive promoter for human elongation factor EF-1α
   3564..3630    -  CDS            small t antigen (fragment): SV40 (simian virus 40) small t antigen
   3652..3862    -  promoter       SV40 promoter: SV40 early promoter
   3918..3934    -  protein_bind   lac operator: The lac repressor binds to the lac operator to inhibit transcription in E. coli. This inhibition can be relieved by adding lactose or isopropyl-β-D-thiogalactopyranoside (IPTG). lac repressor encoded by lacI
   3942..3972    -  promoter       lac promoter: promoter for the E. coli lac operon
   3987..4008    -  protein_bind   CAP binding site: CAP binding activates transcription in the presence of cAMP. E. coli catabolite activator protein
   4021..4113    -  CDS            lacI (fragment): lac repressor; lacI; The lac repressor binds to the lac operator to inhibit transcription in E. coli. This inhibition can be relieved by adding lactose or isopropyl-β-D-thiogalactopyranoside (IPTG).
   4296..4884    -  rep_origin     ori: high-copy-number ColE1/pMB1/pBR322/pUC origin of replication
   5055..5915    -  CDS            AmpR: β-lactamase; bla; confers resistance to ampicillin, carbenicillin, and related antibiotics
   5916..6020    -  promoter       AmpR promoter: bla
   6115..6150    +  CDS            rop (fragment): Rop protein, which maintains plasmids at low copy number; rop
   6252..6301    +  misc_feature   bom (fragment): basis of mobility region from pBR322
   6302..6757    -  rep_origin     f1 ori (sequence partly withheld): f1 bacteriophage origin of replication; arrow indicates direction of (+) strand synthesis
   6776..6827    +  misc_feature   bom (fragment): basis of mobility region from pBR322
   6833..24      -  CDS            lacZα (fragment) (across the origin): LacZα fragment of β-galactosidase; lacZ fragment
>Addgene plasmid #92251 | pMCh-466 | addgene full sequence | sequence record 194413 | Addgene NGS Result
GTTGTAAAACGACGGCCAGTGAATTCTTTTTTTTTTTTTTTTTTTTTTTTTTTTTTTTTTTTTTTTGGAG
GCAAACACTTTATTATCCTGAAGTTCAGTTACAATGTGACAGTGGAGGGGACACTGGTGAGTGGGGGGTG
AAGAGGTGGAGGGTGACAGTGGAGCTTCCTTTCACACACAGGCCTGACATGATTCCTCCTGTCTGCTCCC
TCCCACATCCCCAGTCCCCGTCCAGCAAGGCAAATGTCCAGGCACCTGCCTGGCCCTAAAAAGAGTCACA
GTCCTGACCCTCGTGGGGGCAGGGCAGGTGTCCCGAGGCCACCCAGAAAAACAGGAGACACGTCGGTGAT
GTTCGGGAGTCAAACCATGTCCCAAAAGTCTTAAGAAGAAAAACGAGATTCCCCAGCAAATTCGTGGGAC
CCCAGGGCCATGCCTCCCAGCTCTGGCCACCTCTGCTTGTCCAGGGGCCTCACAGCCAAGGGGATGCAGG
GGCCGCTGTGCAGTCGGCTGAGGCCAGAGTGAGGGGTGCAAGGACCCAGATGGGGAACACTGCTGTTTAA
ATATTAAACAGGGATTTCTTGTCTCCCACGTGGGAGACCTGATACTCTCAAGGGTCCCAGGTGGGGACCC
TCACTCTAGAGTCGCGGCCGCGGCTCTCCTGGTGCTGATGATGGCAGCGCCTACAGGGACTCCCCGCTGA
GCAGGTCCCCAGGCAGCAGGGTGGTTAGCGGCGTGGGGCTGCCTATCACCCTGCTGTCGTCGGCGCTGGG
CGGGCCCCACAGGCTGCTGGAGTACTGGGGCACCCCGCCCCACAGCAGCTCACTGCTCCCCTTGCCACCC
AGGCACGGGGCGTTCCAGTGGCCAGCGTCGCTGCGTACCAGGCCATGGGAGCTGCCCGCTGCGCTGAGCC
GCGGCTGGCTGGACGCGCTGCTGGACTGCCAGCTGGAAGTGGGTGGCAGCGCCTGGCCTTGGGCTAAGAA
GCGATTCACTTCTTCTTCACCAGCGAACTCGGCCAGGATGGTAGTGTTTCCCAGGACGCACATGTGCAGA
GACTTCTGGGCCTTGGCAGCCTCCTCCTTGGAGCTGTACCGGACCACAGCATTGCCTTGAGTCAGATTCA
GGTGGAATGTGATAAGAGGCCCATGTTGCAAACACAATGTCCGCAGTGTAGAACCATCAATCTGGGGAGT
GAGGTTTCGAAGAACGAGCCAGCTGCTGGTTCTTCCTGAGGTGTCGGTGCTCCAGGCAGAACCCGAGGAG
TAGGAGCTGGTCCAGCCGAGGGGGCTGGCACCCCAGGTGGAGGAGGGCTTGGGATTGGTTAACCCTGGAG
GTGGCCTCGTGGGTGCAGTACTGTTTCTGGGCACCTTCCATAGTTCATGAGACAGAGAGGCTTGCGTGTG
GGAGGTAGGGCCAGAGGACCACGTCGATTTGATGTCTGACAGTTTACCTCCACTCTTGAGGAGGTAGCGG
TTGACATCCTGGATGGTGGTGTTGATGGTAGGCCCAGTGGGGACACTGCCAGGAGTGACGTCAGGGTCAT
TCTCAGGGTCAATATTCTGCAGTCCTTTCCATGGAACTCCCGGATGGAATTCTGGGGGCCAGTTGATGCT
AGAGCCATTTGAGATTTTATCACTGTCAGATTTGGCACGGGATCCACGCGGAACCAGATCCGATTTTGGA
GGATGGTCGCCACCACCAAACGTGGCTTGCCAGCCCTGCAAAGGCCATGCTATATACTTGCTGGATTTCA
AGTACTTATCAATTTGTGGGATAGCTTCAATACGTTTTTTAAAACAAACTAATTTTGGGAACGCATCCAG
GCACATTGGGTCCATGTATAAAACAACATCAAGAGCGTCATACAACATGAAGTCAGGATGGGTTACATGA
TCACCATTTAAATATGTTTTATGACATAAACGATCTTCGAACATTTTCAGCATTTCAGGTAGCTTGCTAA
GAAAATCAACTTTGAGAGTTTCAAAGTCTTTACTATATGCAATTCTCGAAACACCGTATCTAATATCCAA
AACCGCTCCTTCAAGCATTGAAATCTCTGCACGCTCTTTTGGACAACCACCCAACATGTTGTGCTTGTCA
GCTATATAACGTATGATGGCCATAGACTGTGTTAATTTAACATCACCATCAATATAATAAGGAAGATTGG
GAAACTCCAAACCCAATTCAAACTTTTTGTTTCGCCATTTATCACCTTCATCGCGCTCATACAAATGCTC
TTCATATTTTTCTTCAAGATATTCCAAAAGAAGTCGAGTGGGTTGCACAAGGCCCTTAATTTTCCAATAA
CCTAGTATAGGGGCCATTGTAGATCCAGCACAATGGATCTCGAGGTCGAGGGATCTCTAGAGAATTCCTC
ACGACACCTGAAATGGAAGAAAAAAACTTTGAACCACTGTCTGAGGCTTGAGAATGAACCAAGATCCAAA
CTCAAAAAGGGCAAATTCCAAGGAGAATTACATCAAGTGCCAAGCTGGCCTAACTTCAGTCTCCACCCAC
TCAGTGTGGGGAAACTCCATCGCATAAAACCCCTCCCCCCAACCTAAAGACGACGTACTCCAAAAGCTCG
AGAACTAATCGAGGTGCCTGGACGGCGCCCGGTACTCCGTGGAGTCACATGAAGCGACGGCTGAGGACGG
AAAGGCCCTTTTCCTTTGTGTGGGTGACTCACCCGCCCGCTCTCCCGAGCGCCGCGTCCTCCATTTTGAG
CTCCCTGCAGCAGGGCCGGGAAGCGGCCATCTTTCCGCTCACGCAACTGGTGCCGACCGGGCCAGCCTTG
CCGCCCAGGGCGGGGCGATACACGGCGGCGCGAGGCCAGGCACCAGAGCAGGCCGGCCAGCTTGAGACTA
CCCCCGTCCGATTCTCGGTGGCCGCGCTCGCAGGCCCCGCCTCGCCGAACATGTGCGCTGGGACGCACGG
GCCCCGTCGCCGCCCGCGGCCCCAAAAACCGAAATACCAGTGTGCAGATCTTGGCCCGCATTTACAAGAC
TATCTTGCCAGAAAAAAAGCGTCGCAGCAGGTCATCAAAAATTTTAAATGGCTAGAGACTTATCGAAAGC
AGCGAGACAGGCGCGAAGGTGCCACCAGATTCGCACGCGGCGGCCCCAGCGCCCAGGCCAGGCCTCAACT
CAAGCACGAGGCGAAGGGGCTCCTTAAGCGCAAGGCCTCGAACTCTCCCACCCACTTCCAACCCGAAGCT
CGGGATCAAGAATCACGTACTGCAGCCAGGTGGAAGTAATTCAAGGCACGCAAGGGCCATAACCCGTAAA
GAGGCCAGGCCCGCGGGAACCACACACGGCACTTACCTGTGTTCTGGCGGCAAACCCGTTGCGAAAAAGA
ACGTTCACGGCGACTACTGCACTTATATACGGTTCTCCCCCACCCTCGGGAAAAAGGCGGAGCCAGTACA
CGACATCACTTTCCCAGTTTACCCCGCGCCACCTTCTCTAGGCACCGGTTCAATTGCCGACCCCTCCCCC
CAACTTCTCGGGGACTGTGGGCGATGTGCGCTCTGCCCACTGACGGGCACCGGAGCCAATTCCCACTCCT
TTCAAGACCTAGAAGGTCCATTAGCTGCAAAGATTCCTCTCTGTTTAAAACTTTATCCATCTTTGCAAAG
CTTTTTGCAAAAGCCTAGGCCTCCAAAAAAGCCTCCTCACTACTTCTGGAATAGCTCAGAGGCCGAGGCG
GCCTCGGCCTCTGCATAAATAAAAAAAATTAGTCAGCCATGGGGCGGAGAATGGGCGGAACTGGGCGGAG
TTAGGGGCGGGATGGGCGGAGTTAGGGGCGGGACTATGGTTGCTGACTAATTGAGATGCATGCTTTGCAT
ACTTCTGCCTGCTGGGGAGGGAATTAAGCTTGGCGTAATCATGGTCATAGCTGTTTCCTGTGTGAAATTG
TTATCCGCTCACAATTCCACACAACATACGAGCCGGAAGCATAAAGTGTAAAGCCTGGGGTGCCTAATGA
GTGAGCTAACTCACATTAATTGCGTTGCGCTCACTGCCCGCTTTCCAGTCGGGAAACCTGTCGTGCCAGC
TGCATTAATGAATCGGCCAACGCGCGGGGAGAGGCGGTTTGCGTATTGGGCGCTCTTCCGCTTCCTCGCT
CACTGACTCGCTGCGCTCGGTCGTTCGGCTGCGGCGAGCGGTATCAGCTCACTCAAAGGCGGTAATACGG
TTATCCACAGAATCAGGGGATAACGCAGGAAAGAACATGTGAGCAAAAGGCCAGCAAAAGGCCAGGAACC
GTAAAAAGGCCGCGTTGCTGGCGTTTTTCCATAGGCTCCGCCCCCCTGACGAGCATCACAAAAATCGACG
CTCAAGTCAGAGGTGGCGAAACCCGACAGGACTATAAAGATACCAGGCGTTTCCCCCTGGAAGCTCCCTC
GTGCGCTCTCCTGTTCCGACCCTGCCGCTTACCGGATACCTGTCCGCCTTTCTCCCTTCGGGAAGCGTGG
CGCTTTCTCATAGCTCACGCTGTAGGTATCTCAGTTCGGTGTAGGTCGTTCGCTCCAAGCTGGGCTGTGT
GCACGAACCCCCCGTTCAGCCCGACCGCTGCGCCTTATCCGGTAACTATCGTCTTGAGTCCAACCCGGTA
AGACACGACTTATCGCCACTGGCAGCAGCCACTGGTAACAGGATTAGCAGAGCGAGGTATGTAGGCGGTG
CTACAGAGTTCTTGAAGTGGTGGCCTAACTACGGCTACACTAGAAGAACAGTATTTGGTATCTGCGCTCT
GCTGAAGCCAGTTACCTTCGGAAAAAGAGTTGGTAGCTCTTGATCCGGCAAACAAACCACCGCTGGTAGC
GGTGGTTTTTTTGTTTGCAAGCAGCAGATTACGCGCAGAAAAAAAGGATCTCAAGAAGATCCTTTGATCT
TTTCTACGGGGTCTGACGCTCAGTGGAACGAAAACTCACGTTAAGGGATTTTGGTCATGAGATTATCAAA
AAGGATCTTCACCTAGATCCTTTTAAATTAAAAATGAAGTTTTAAATCAATCTAAAGTATATATGAGTAA
ACTTGGTCTGACAGTTACCAATGCTTAATCAGTGAGGCACCTATCTCAGCGATCTGTCTATTTCGTTCAT
CCATAGTTGCCTGACTCCCCGTCGTGTAGATAACTACGATACGGGAGGGCTTACCATCTGGCCCCAGTGC
TGCAATGATACCGCGAGACCCACGCTCACCGGCTCCAGATTTATCAGCAATAAACCAGCCAGCCGGAAGG
GCCGAGCGCAGAAGTGGTCCTGCAACTTTATCCGCCTCCATCCAGTCTATTAATTGTTGCCGGGAAGCTA
GAGTAAGTAGTTCGCCAGTTAATAGTTTGCGCAACGTTGTTGCCATTGCTACAGGCATCGTGGTGTCACG
CTCGTCGTTTGGTATGGCTTCATTCAGCTCCGGTTCCCAACGATCAAGGCGAGTTACATGATCCCCCATG
TTGTGCAAAAAAGCGGTTAGCTCCTTCGGTCCTCCGATCGTTGTCAGAAGTAAGTTGGCCGCAGTGTTAT
CACTCATGGTTATGGCAGCACTGCATAATTCTCTTACTGTCATGCCATCCGTAAGATGCTTTTCTGTGAC
TGGTGAGTACTCAACCAAGTCATTCTGAGAATAGTGTATGCGGCGACCGAGTTGCTCTTGCCCGGCGTCA
ATACGGGATAATACCGCGCCACATAGCAGAACTTTAAAAGTGCTCATCATTGGAAAACGTTCTTCGGGGC
GAAAACTCTCAAGGATCTTACCGCTGTTGAGATCCAGTTCGATGTAACCCACTCGTGCACCCAACTGATC
TTCAGCATCTTTTACTTTCACCAGCGTTTCTGGGTGAGCAAAAACAGGAAGGCAAAATGCCGCAAAAAAG
GGAATAAGGGCGACACGGAAATGTTGAATACTCATACTCTTCCTTTTTCAATATTATTGAAGCATTTATC
AGGGTTATTGTCTCATGAGCGGATACATATTTGAATGTATTTAGAAAAATAAACAAATAGGGGTTCCGCG
CACATTTCCCCGAAAAGTGCCACCTGACGTCTAAGAAACCATTATTATCATGACATTAACCTATAAAAAT
AGGCGTATCACGAGGCCCTTTCGTCTCGCGCGTTTCGGTGATGACGGTGAAAACCTCTGACACATGCAGC
TCCCGGAGACGGTCACAGCTTGTCTGTAAGCGGATGCCGGGAGCAGACAAGCCCGTCAGGGCGCGTCAGC
GGGTGTTGGCGGGTGTCGGGGCTGGCTTAACTATGCGGCATCAGAGCAGATTGTACTGAGAGTGCACCAT
AAAATTGTAAACGTTAATATTTTGTTAAAATTCGCGTTAAATTTTTGTTAAATCAGCTCATTTTTTAACC
AATAGACCGAAATCGGCAAAATCCCTTATAAATCAAAAGAATAGCCCGAGATAGAGT
[37 nt withheld, positions 6428-6464]
AAAGAACGTGGACTCCAACGTCAAAGG
[141 nt withheld, positions 6492-6632]
G
[46 nt withheld, positions 6634-6679]
A
[95 nt withheld, positions 6681-6775]
TATGCGGTGTGAAATACCGCACAGATGCGTAAGGAGAAAATACCGCATCAGGCGCCATTCGCCATTCAGG
CTGCGCAACTGTTGGGAAGGGCGATCGGTGCGGGCCTCTTCGCTATTACGCCAGCTGGCGAAAGGGGGAT
GTGCTGCAAGGCGATTAAGTTGGGTAACGCCAGGGTTTTCCCAGTCACGAC
